>Addgene plasmid #55461 | CYPet-H2B-6 | depositor partial sequence | sequence record 85866 | insert sequence
GACGTCAGATCCGCTAGCGCTACCGGACTCAGATCTCGAGCTCAAGCTTCGAATTCTGCAGTCGACGGTA
CCGCCACCATGCCAGAGCCAGCGAAGTCTGCTCCCGCCCCGAAAAAGGGCTCCAAGAAGGCGGTGACTAA
GGCGCAGAAGAAAGGCGGCAAGAAGCGCAAGCGCAGCCGCAAGGAGAGCTATTCCATCTATGTGTACAAG
GTTCTGAAGCAGGTCCACCCTGACACCGGCATTTCGTCCAAGGCCATGGGCATCATGAATTCGTTTGTGA
ACGACATTTTCGAGCGCATCGCAGGTGAGGCTTCCCGCCTGGCGCATTACAACAAGCGCTCGACCATCAC
CTCCAGGGAGATCCAGACGGCCGTGCGCCTGCTGCTGCCTGGGGAGTTGGCCAAGCACGCCGTGTCCGAG
GGTACTAAGGCCATCACCAAGTACACCAGCGCTAAGGATCCACCGGTCGCCACCATGGTGAGCAAGGGAG
AGGAACTGTTCGGCGGCATCGTGCCCATCCTGGTGGAGCTGGAGGGCGACGTGAACGGCCACAAGTTCAG
CGTGAGCGGCGAGGGCGAGGGCGACGCCACCTACGGCAAGCTGACCCTGAAGTTCATCTGCACCACCGGC
AAGCTGCCCGTGCCCTGGCCCACCCTGGTGACCACCCTGACCTGGGGCGTGCAGTGCTTCAGCCGGTACC
CCGACCACATGAAGCAGCACGACTTCTTCAAGAGCGTGATGCCCGAGGGCTACGTGCAGGAGCGGACCAT
CTTCTTCAAGGACGACGGCAACTACAAGACCCGGGCCGAGGTGAAGTTCGAGGGCGACACCCTGGTGAAC
CGGATCGAGCTGAAGGGCATCGACTTCAAGGAGGACGGCAACATCCTGGGCCACAAGCTGGAGTACAACT
ACATCAGCCACAACGTGTACATCACCGCCGACAAGCAGAAGAACGGCATCAAGGCCAACTTCAAGGCCCG
GCACAACATCACCGACGGCAGCGTGCAGCTGGCCGACCACTACCAGCAGAACACCCCCATCGGCGACGGC
CCCGTGATCCTGCCCGACAACCACTACCTGAGCACCCAGAGCGCCCTGAGCAAGGACCCCAACGAGAAGC
GGGACCACATGGTGCTGCTGGAGTTCGTGACCGCCGCCGGCATCACCCACGGCATGGACGAACTGTACAA
ATAAAGCGGCCGCGACTCTAGATCATAATCAGCCATACCACA
