[The description below was written by a language model from this plasmid's Addgene catalogue record.]
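Description:
CYPet-H2B-6 is a mammalian expression plasmid that produces human histone H2B fused to the cyan fluorescent protein CyPet, giving a fluorescent marker for chromatin and the nucleus. It is built on a CYPet backbone of about 4.75 kb (without insert). It is maintained in E. coli as a high-copy plasmid under kanamycin selection. The backbone also carries a neomycin resistance marker, so stably transfected mammalian cells can be selected with G418. The record does not name the origin of replication, and no feature table is provided, so the layout of the backbone elements cannot be described in detail.

The insert is the human H2B coding sequence (gene H2BC11, also known as HIST1H2BJ), expressed from the CMV promoter, a strong constitutive promoter in most mammalian cell lines. The listed 3′ sequencing primer anneals in an SV40 polyadenylation signal, implying that this element terminates the transcript. CyPet is supplied by the backbone and sits at the C terminus of the fusion. The "6" in the name may refer to a linker between the two parts, but the record does not say so. The H2B sequence carries two substitutions relative to the reference, D26G and V119I, and the record does not comment on their effect.

Because H2B is incorporated into nucleosomes, the fusion labels chromatin in living or fixed cells. It is suited to visualising nuclei, following chromosomes through mitosis, or serving as a nuclear localisation reference. The recorded excitation and emission values are 433 nm and 475 nm, which place it in the cyan channel. CyPet is also commonly used as a FRET donor to yellow fluorescent proteins, though the record lists only the localisation use.
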