Addgene plasmid #55461: CYPet-H2B-6
Purpose: Localization: Nucleus/Histones, Excitation: 433, Emission: 475
Depositing lab: Michael Davidson. Depositing organization: Florida State University, Tallahassee.
Backbone
  Vector backbone: CYPet
  Backbone size w/o insert (bp): 4750
  Vector type: Mammalian Expression
  Selectable markers: Neomycin (select with G418)
Growth in bacteria
  Bacterial resistance: Kanamycin, 50 μg/mL
  Growth temperature: 37°C
  Growth strain: DH5alpha
  Copy number: High Copy
Gene/Insert
  Gene/Insert name: H2B (alt names: Human Histone H2B; NM_021058.3)
  Species: H. sapiens (human)
  Mutation: D26G and V119I in H2B
  Entrez Gene: H2BC11 (a.k.a. H2B/r, H2BFR, H2BJ, HIST1H2BJ)
  Promoter: CMV
  Tag / fusion protein: CYPet (C terminal on backbone)
  Cloning method: Unknown
  Sequencing primers: 5′ CMV-F; 3′ SV40pA-R
Terms and licenses: Academic/Nonprofit Terms; Industry Terms
Depositor comments: . Excitation = 433; Emission = 475
How to cite: CYPet-H2B-6 was a gift from Michael Davidson (Addgene plasmid # 55461 ; http://n2t.net/addgene:55461 ; RRID:Addgene_55461)
