LOCUS       Exported 5107 bp ds-DNA circular SYN 14-MAR-2023
DEFINITION  Localization: Nucleus/Histones, Excitation: 433, Emission: 475.
ACCESSION   .
VERSION     .
KEYWORDS    CYPet-H2B-6
SOURCE      synthetic DNA construct
  ORGANISM  synthetic DNA construct
REFERENCE   1 (bases 1 to 5107)
  TITLE     Davidson Cyan Fluorescent Proteins
REFERENCE   2 (bases 1 to 5107)
  AUTHORS   .
  TITLE     Direct Submission
  JOURNAL   Exported Mar 14, 2023 from SnapGene Server 1.1.58
            http://www.snapgene.com
FEATURES             Location/Qualifiers
     source          1..5107
                     /organism="synthetic DNA construct"
                     /mol_type="other DNA"
     enhancer        1..304
                     /label=CMV enhancer
                     /note="human cytomegalovirus immediate early enhancer"
     promoter        305..508
                     /label=CMV promoter
                     /note="human cytomegalovirus (CMV) immediate early
                     promoter"
     primer_bind     459..479
                     /label=CMV-F
                     /note="Human CMV immediate early promoter, forward primer"
     CDS             597..974
                     /codon_start=1
                     /gene="HIST1H2BJ"
                     /product="human histone H2B"
                     /label=H2B
                     /translation="MPEPAKSAPAPKKGSKKAVTKAQKKGGKKRKRSRKESYSIYVYKV
                     LKQVHPDTGISSKAMGIMNSFVNDIFERIAGEASRLAHYNKRSTITSREIQTAVRLLLP
                     GELAKHAVSEGTKAITKYTSAK"
     regulatory      987..996
                     /regulatory_class="other"
                     /note="vertebrate consensus sequence for strong initiation
                     of translation (Kozak, 1987)"
     CDS             993..1712
                     /codon_start=1
                     /product="cyan fluorescent protein optimized for FRET with
                     YPet (Nguyen and Daugherty, 2005)"
                     /label=CyPet
                     /note="mammalian codon-optimized"
                     /translation="MVSKGEELFGGIVPILVELEGDVNGHKFSVSGEGEGDATYGKLTL
                     KFICTTGKLPVPWPTLVTTLTWGVQCFSRYPDHMKQHDFFKSVMPEGYVQERTIFFKDD
                     GNYKTRAEVKFEGDTLVNRIELKGIDFKEDGNILGHKLEYNYISHNVYITADKQKNGIK
                     ANFKARHNITDGSVQLADHYQQNTPIGDGPVILPDNHYLSTQSALSKDPNEKRDHMVLL
                     EFVTAAGITHGMDELYK"
     primer_bind     complement(1299..1318)
                     /label=EXFP-R
                     /note="For distinguishing EGFP variants, reverse primer"
     polyA_signal    1835..1956
                     /label=SV40 poly(A) signal
                     /note="SV40 polyadenylation signal"
     primer_bind     complement(1872..1891)
                     /label=SV40pA-R
                     /note="SV40 polyA, reverse primer"
     primer_bind     1926..1945
                     /label=EBV-rev
                     /note="SV40 polyA terminator, reverse primer"
     rep_origin      complement(1963..2418)
                     /direction=LEFT
                     /label=f1 ori
                     /note="f1 bacteriophage origin of replication; arrow
                     indicates direction of (+) strand synthesis"
     primer_bind     complement(2100..2121)
                     /label=F1ori-F
                     /note="F1 origin, forward primer"
     primer_bind     2312..2331
                     /label=F1ori-R
                     /note="F1 origin, reverse primer"
     promoter        2445..2549
                     /gene="bla"
                     /label=AmpR promoter
     promoter        2551..2908
                     /label=SV40 promoter
                     /note="SV40 enhancer and early promoter"
     primer_bind     complement(2574..2594)
                     /label=pBABE 3'
                     /note="SV40 enhancer, reverse primer for pBABE vectors"
     rep_origin      2759..2894
                     /label=SV40 ori
                     /note="SV40 origin of replication"
     primer_bind     2821..2840
                     /label=SV40pro-F
                     /note="SV40 promoter/origin, forward primer"
     CDS             2943..3737
                     /codon_start=1
                     /gene="aph(3')-II (or nptII)"
                     /product="aminoglycoside phosphotransferase from Tn5"
                     /label=NeoR/KanR
                     /note="confers resistance to neomycin, kanamycin, and G418
                     (Geneticin(R))"
                     /translation="MIEQDGLHAGSPAAWVERLFGYDWAQQTIGCSDAAVFRLSAQGRP
                     VLFVKTDLSGALNELQDEAARLSWLATTGVPCAAVLDVVTEAGRDWLLLGEVPGQDLLS
                     SHLAPAEKVSIMADAMRRLHTLDPATCPFDHQAKHRIERARTRMEAGLVDQDDLDEEHQ
                     GLAPAELFARLKASMPDGEDLVVTHGDACLPNIMVENGRFSGFIDCGRLGVADRYQDIA
                     LATRDIAEELGGEWADRFLVLYGIAAPDSQRIAFYRLLDEFF"
     primer_bind     complement(2997..3016)
                     /label=Neo-R
                     /note="Neomycin resistance gene, reverse primer"
     primer_bind     3607..3626
                     /label=Neo-F
                     /note="Neomycin resistance gene, forward primer"
     primer_bind     complement(3925..3944)
                     /label=TK-pA-R
                     /note="Thymidine kinase polyA, reverse primer"
     polyA_signal    3969..4016
                     /label=HSV TK poly(A) signal
                     /note="herpes simplex virus thymidine kinase
                     polyadenylation signal (Cole and Stacy, 1985)"
     rep_origin      4345..4933
                     /direction=RIGHT
                     /label=ori
                     /note="high-copy-number ColE1/pMB1/pBR322/pUC origin of
                     replication"
     primer_bind     4834..4853
                     /label=pBR322ori-F
                     /note="pBR322 origin, forward primer"
ORIGIN
        1 cgttacataa cttacggtaa atggcccgcc tggctgaccg cccaacgacc cccgcccatt
       61 gacgtcaata atgacgtatg ttcccatagt aacgccaata gggactttcc attgacgtca
      121 atgggtggag tatttacggt aaactgccca cttggcagta catcaagtgt atcatatgcc
      181 aagtacgccc cctattgacg tcaatgacgg taaatggccc gcctggcatt atgcccagta
      241 catgacctta tgggactttc ctacttggca gtacatctac gtattagtca tcgctattac
      301 catggtgatg cggttttggc agtacatcaa tgggcgtgga tagcggtttg actcacgggg
      361 atttccaagt ctccacccca ttgacgtcaa tgggagtttg ttttggcacc aaaatcaacg
      421 ggactttcca aaatgtcgta acaactccgc cccattgacg caaatgggcg gtaggcgtgt
      481 acggtgggag gtctatataa gcagagctgg tttagtgaac cgtcagatcc gctagcgcta
      541 ccggactcag atctcgagct caagcttcga attctgcagt cgacggtacc gccaccatgc
      601 cagagccagc gaagtctgct cccgccccga aaaagggctc caagaaggcg gtgactaagg
      661 cgcagaagaa aggcggcaag aagcgcaagc gcagccgcaa ggagagctat tccatctatg
      721 tgtacaaggt tctgaagcag gtccaccctg acaccggcat ttcgtccaag gccatgggca
      781 tcatgaattc gtttgtgaac gacattttcg agcgcatcgc aggtgaggct tcccgcctgg
      841 cgcattacaa caagcgctcg accatcacct ccagggagat ccagacggcc gtgcgcctgc
      901 tgctgcctgg ggagttggcc aagcacgccg tgtccgaggg tactaaggcc atcaccaagt
      961 acaccagcgc taaggatcca ccggtcgcca ccatggtgag caagggagag gaactgttcg
     1021 gcggcatcgt gcccatcctg gtggagctgg agggcgacgt gaacggccac aagttcagcg
     1081 tgagcggcga gggcgagggc gacgccacct acggcaagct gaccctgaag ttcatctgca
     1141 ccaccggcaa gctgcccgtg ccctggccca ccctggtgac caccctgacc tggggcgtgc
     1201 agtgcttcag ccggtacccc gaccacatga agcagcacga cttcttcaag agcgtgatgc
     1261 ccgagggcta cgtgcaggag cggaccatct tcttcaagga cgacggcaac tacaagaccc
     1321 gggccgaggt gaagttcgag ggcgacaccc tggtgaaccg gatcgagctg aagggcatcg
     1381 acttcaagga ggacggcaac atcctgggcc acaagctgga gtacaactac atcagccaca
     1441 acgtgtacat caccgccgac aagcagaaga acggcatcaa ggccaacttc aaggcccggc
     1501 acaacatcac cgacggcagc gtgcagctgg ccgaccacta ccagcagaac acccccatcg
     1561 gcgacggccc cgtgatcctg cccgacaacc actacctgag cacccagagc gccctgagca
     1621 aggaccccaa cgagaagcgg gaccacatgg tgctgctgga gttcgtgacc gccgccggca
     1681 tcacccacgg catggacgaa ctgtacaaat aaagcggccg cgactctaga tcataatcag
     1741 ccataccaca tttgtagagg ttttacttgc tttaaaaaac ctcccacacc tccccctgaa
     1801 cctgaaacat aaaatgaatg caattgttgt tgttaacttg tttattgcag cttataatgg
     1861 ttacaaataa agcaatagca tcacaaattt cacaaataaa gcattttttt cactgcattc
     1921 tagttgtggt ttgtccaaac tcatcaatgt atcttaaggc gtaaattgta agcgttaata
     1981 ttttgttaaa attcgcgtta aatttttgtt aaatcagctc attttttaac caataggccg
     2041 aaatcggcaa aatcccttat aaatcaaaag aatagaccga gatagggttg agtgttgttc
     2101 cagtttggaa caagagtcca ctattaaaga acgtggactc caacgtcaaa ggnnnnnnnn
     2161 nnnnnnnnnn nnnnnnnnnn nnnnnnnnnn nnnnnnnnnn ntnnnnnnnn nnnnnnnnnn
     2221 nnnnnnnnnn nnnnnnnnnn nnnnnnnnnn nnnnnnnnnn nnnnnnnnnn nnnnnnnnnn
     2281 nnnnnnnnnn nnngnnnnnn nnnnnnnnnn nnnnnnnnnn nnnnnnnnnn nnnnnnnnnn
     2341 nnnnnnnnnn nnnnnnnnnn nnnnnnnnnn nnnnnnnnnn nnnnnnnnnn nnnnnnnnnn
     2401 nnnnnnnnnn nnnnnnnnca ggtggcactt ttcggggaaa tgtgcgcgga acccctattt
     2461 gtttattttt ctaaatacat tcaaatatgt atccgctcat gagacaataa ccctgataaa
     2521 tgcttcaata atattgaaaa aggaagagtc ctgaggcgga aagaaccagc tgtggaatgt
     2581 gtgtcagtta gggtgtggaa agtccccagg ctccccagca ggcagaagta tgcaaagcat
     2641 gcatctcaat tagtcagcaa ccaggtgtgg aaagtcccca ggctccccag caggcagaag
     2701 tatgcaaagc atgcatctca attagtcagc aaccatagtc ccgcccctaa ctccgcccat
     2761 cccgccccta actccgccca gttccgccca ttctccgccc catggctgac taattttttt
     2821 tatttatgca gaggccgagg ccgcctcggc ctctgagcta ttccagaagt agtgaggagg
     2881 cttttttgga ggcctaggct tttgcaaaga tcgatcaaga gacaggatga ggatcgtttc
     2941 gcatgattga acaagatgga ttgcacgcag gttctccggc cgcttgggtg gagaggctat
     3001 tcggctatga ctgggcacaa cagacaatcg gctgctctga tgccgccgtg ttccggctgt
     3061 cagcgcaggg gcgcccggtt ctttttgtca agaccgacct gtccggtgcc ctgaatgaac
     3121 tgcaagacga ggcagcgcgg ctatcgtggc tggccacgac gggcgttcct tgcgcagctg
     3181 tgctcgacgt tgtcactgaa gcgggaaggg actggctgct attgggcgaa gtgccggggc
     3241 aggatctcct gtcatctcac cttgctcctg ccgagaaagt atccatcatg gctgatgcaa
     3301 tgcggcggct gcatacgctt gatccggcta cctgcccatt cgaccaccaa gcgaaacatc
     3361 gcatcgagcg agcacgtact cggatggaag ccggtcttgt cgatcaggat gatctggacg
     3421 aagagcatca ggggctcgcg ccagccgaac tgttcgccag gctcaaggcg agcatgcccg
     3481 acggcgagga tctcgtcgtg acccatggcg atgcctgctt gccgaatatc atggtggaaa
     3541 atggccgctt ttctggattc atcgactgtg gccggctggg tgtggcggac cgctatcagg
     3601 acatagcgtt ggctacccgt gatattgctg aagagcttgg cggcgaatgg gctgaccgct
     3661 tcctcgtgct ttacggtatc gccgctcccg attcgcagcg catcgccttc tatcgccttc
     3721 ttgacgagtt cttctgagcg ggactctggg gttcgaaatg accgaccaag cgacgcccaa
     3781 cctgccatca cgagatttcg attccaccgc cgccttctat gaaaggttgg gcttcggaat
     3841 cgttttccgg gacgccggct ggatgatcct ccagcgcggg gatctcatgc tggagttctt
     3901 cgcccaccct agggggaggc taactgaaac acggaaggag acaataccgg aaggaacccg
     3961 cgctatgacg gcaataaaaa gacagaataa aacgcacggt gttgggtcgt ttgttcataa
     4021 acgcggggtt cggtcccagg gctggcactc tgtcgatacc ccaccgagac cccattgggg
     4081 ccaatacgcc cgcgtttctt ccttttcccc accccacccc ccaagttcgg gtgaaggccc
     4141 agggctcgca gccaacgtcg gggcggcagg ccctgccata gcctcaggtt actcatatat
     4201 actttagatt gatttaaaac ttcattttta atttaaaagg atctaggtga agatcctttt
     4261 tgataatctc atgaccaaaa tcccttaacg tgagttttcg ttccactgag cgtcagaccc
     4321 cgtagaaaag atcaaaggat cttcttgaga tccttttttt ctgcgcgtaa tctgctgctt
     4381 gcaaacaaaa aaaccaccgc taccagcggt ggtttgtttg ccggatcaag agctaccaac
     4441 tctttttccg aaggtaactg gcttcagcag agcgcagata ccaaatactg ttcttctagt
     4501 gtagccgtag ttaggccacc acttcaagaa ctctgtagca ccgcctacat acctcgctct
     4561 gctaatcctg ttaccagtgg ctgctgccag tggcgataag tcgtgtctta ccgggttgga
     4621 ctcaagacga tagttaccgg ataaggcgca gcggtcgggc tgaacggggg gttcgtgcac
     4681 acagcccagc ttggagcgaa cgacctacac cgaactgaga tacctacagc gtgagctatg
     4741 agaaagcgcc acgcttcccg aagggagaaa ggcggacagg tatccggtaa gcggcagggt
     4801 cggaacagga gagcgcacga gggagcttcc agggggaaac gcctggtatc tttatagtcc
     4861 tgtcgggttt cgccacctct gacttgagcg tcgatttttg tgatgctcgt caggggggcg
     4921 gagcctatgg aaaaacgcca gcaacgcggc ctttttacgg ttcctggcct tttgctggcc
     4981 ttttgctcac atgttctttc ctgcgttatc ccctgattct gtggataacc gtattaccgc
     5041 catgcattag ttattaatag taatcaatta cggggtcatt agttcatagc ccatatatgg
     5101 agttccg
//
